Addgene plasmid #221242: pMSCV-FKBP-STING(pLxIS) L373A
Purpose: Expression of mutant STING CTT in mammalian cells by retroviral transduction
Depositing lab: Jonathan Kagan. Depositing organization: Boston Children's Hospital. Publication: pLxIS-containing domains are biochemically flexible regulators of interferons and metabolism. Landau LM, Chaudhary N, Tien YC, Rogozinska M, Joshi S, Yao C, Crowley J, Hullahalli K, Campbell IW, Waldor MK, Haigis M, Kagan JC. Mol Cell. 2024 Jul 11;84(13):2436-2454.e10. doi: 10.1016/j.molcel.2024.05.030. Epub 2024 Jun 25. PubMed 38925114.
Backbone
  Vector backbone: pMSCV-IRES-GFP
  Vector type: Retroviral
Growth in bacteria
  Bacterial resistance: Ampicillin, 100 μg/mL
  Growth temperature: 37°C
  Growth strain: NEB Stable
  Copy number: High Copy
Gene/Insert
  Gene/Insert name: STING CTT
  Species: M. musculus (mouse)
  Mutation: L373A
  Entrez Gene: Sting1 (a.k.a. 2610307O08Rik, ERIS, MPYS, Mita, STING, STING-beta, Tmem173)
  Tag / fusion protein: 3xFLAG-4xFKBP (N terminal on insert)
  Cloning method: Restriction Enzyme; 5′ cloning site BglII (not destroyed); 3′ cloning site NotI (not destroyed)
Terms and licenses: Academic/Nonprofit Terms; Industry Terms: Not Available to Industry
How to cite: pMSCV-FKBP-STING(pLxIS) L373A was a gift from Jonathan Kagan (Addgene plasmid # 221242 ; http://n2t.net/addgene:221242 ; RRID:Addgene_221242)
