[The description below was written by a language model from this plasmid's Addgene catalogue record and pLannotate feature annotations shown in this document.]
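Description:
pMSCV-FKBP-STING(pLxIS) L373A is a gammaretroviral transfer plasmid built on the pMSCV-IRES-GFP backbone and intended for expressing a mutant fragment of mouse STING in mammalian cells by retroviral transduction. In bacteria it is maintained through a high-copy ColE1/pUC-type origin and selected with ampicillin via the β-lactamase gene. The feature table also picks up short remnants of lacI, lacZα, rop, bom and a tetracycline resistance gene, which are non-functional backbone leftovers. The viral portion consists of murine embryonic stem cell virus 5′ and 3′ LTRs flanking the MESV Ψ packaging signal and a truncated gag segment lacking its start codon. Together these allow the transcript to be packaged into particles when the viral proteins are supplied in trans, and to integrate into target cells. No separate internal promoter is annotated, so expression is presumably driven from the 5′ LTR.

The insert, cloned between BglII and NotI, encodes the C-terminal tail (CTT) of mouse Sting1, the region carrying the pLxIS motif, with an L373A substitution. It is fused at its N terminus to a 3xFLAG epitope and four tandem FKBP domains. The automated annotation resolves only part of this array (a FLAG fragment and FKBP-like hits), most likely because of its repetitive nature. FKBP repeats are commonly used to permit ligand-induced oligomerisation of a fusion partner, though the record does not spell out this use. Downstream, an EMCV IRES drives EGFP from the same transcript, marking transduced cells. The construct serves as a motif-mutant version for studying pLxIS-dependent signalling by the STING tail.
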