Features (pLannotate 1.2.2; 23 found; start..end, strand, type, name):
     61..81      +  CDS            FLAG (fragment): FLAG® epitope tag, followed by an enterokinase cleavage site
    784..1068    +  CDS            FPR2 (fragment): FKBP2_CRYNB - Protein inferred from homology: Swiss-Prot protein existence level 3. PPIases accelerate the folding of proteins. It catalyzes the cis-trans isomerization of proline imidic peptide bonds in oligopeptides (By similarity). From Cryptococcus neoformans var. neoformans serotype D (strain B-3501A) (Filobasidiella neoformans).
   1063..1383    +  CDS            FKBP1A: FKB1A_HUMAN - Also known as FKBP1, FKBP12. Experimental evidence at protein level: Swiss-Prot protein existence level 1. Keeps in an inactive conformation TGFBR1, the TGF-beta type I serine/threonine kinase receptor, preventing TGF-beta receptor activation in absence of ligand. Recruits SMAD7 to ACVR1B which prevents the association of SMAD2 and SMAD3 with the activin receptor complex, thereby blocking the activin signal. May modulate the RYR1 calcium channel activity. PPIases accelerate the folding of proteins. It catalyzes the cis-trans isomerization of proline imidic peptide bonds in oligop
   1402..1518    +  CDS            Sting1 (fragment): STING_MOUSE - Also known as Eris From Mus musculus (Mouse).
   1541..1574    -  misc_feature   MCS (fragment): pBluescript multiple cloning site
   1676..2138    +  misc_feature   IRES: internal ribosome entry site (IRES) of the encephalomyocarditis virus (EMCV)
   2152..2871    +  CDS            EGFP: the original enhanced GFP (Yang et al., 1996) mammalian codon-optimized
   2933..3447    +  LTR            3' LTR: 3' long terminal repeat from murine embryonic stem cell virus
   3609..3625    -  protein_bind   lac operator: The lac repressor binds to the lac operator to inhibit transcription in E. coli. This inhibition can be relieved by adding lactose or isopropyl-β-D-thiogalactopyranoside (IPTG). lac repressor encoded by lacI
   3633..3663    -  promoter       lac promoter: promoter for the E. coli lac operon
   3678..3699    -  protein_bind   CAP binding site: CAP binding activates transcription in the presence of cAMP. E. coli catabolite activator protein
   3712..3804    -  CDS            lacI (fragment): lac repressor; lacI; The lac repressor binds to the lac operator to inhibit transcription in E. coli. This inhibition can be relieved by adding lactose or isopropyl-β-D-thiogalactopyranoside (IPTG).
   3987..4575    -  rep_origin     ori: high-copy-number ColE1/pMB1/pBR322/pUC origin of replication
   4746..5606    -  CDS            AmpR: β-lactamase; bla; confers resistance to ampicillin, carbenicillin, and related antibiotics
   5607..5711    -  promoter       AmpR promoter: bla
   5806..5841    +  CDS            rop (fragment): Rop protein, which maintains plasmids at low copy number; rop
   5943..6042    +  misc_feature   bom (fragment): basis of mobility region from pBR322
   6048..6197    -  CDS            lacZα (fragment): LacZα fragment of β-galactosidase; lacZ fragment
   6197..6398    -  CDS            TcR (fragment): tetracycline efflux protein; tet; confers resistance to tetracycline
   6399..6497    +  CDS            env (fragment): murine leukemia virus gPr80 envelope polyprotein precursor; env; proteolytically cleaved into gp70SU and p15TM subunits
   6539..7055    +  LTR            5' LTR: 5' long terminal repeat from murine embryonic stem cell virus
   7119..7460    +  misc_feature   MESV Ψ: packaging signal of murine embryonic stem cell virus
   7527..7943    +  CDS            gag (truncated): truncated Moloney murine leukemia virus (MMLV) gag gene lacking the start codon
>Addgene plasmid #221242 | pMSCV-FKBP-STING(pLxIS) L373A | addgene full sequence | sequence record 438497 | Addgene NGS Result
AGATCTGCCACCATGGACTACAAGGATCACGACGGTGATTACAAGGACCACGACATCGACTACAAGGACG
ACGACGACAAGGGCGTTCAAGTAGAAACAATATCTCCAGGAGACGGGCGTACATTTCCTAAGCGTGGCCA
AACTTGCGTAGTCCATTATACCGGCATGCTGGAGGACGGTAAGAAGGTCGATAGCTCTAGAGACCGTAAC
AAACCTTTCAAATTTATGCTGGGGAAACAGGAGGTTATCCGTGGTTGGGAGGAAGGCGTGGCCCAAATGT
CCGTTGGGCAGCGTGCTAAGTTAACCATCTCGCCAGATTACGCATATGGGGCTACAGGCCATCCTGGGAT
CATTCCCCCGCATGCGACACTTGTGTTTGATGTAGAGCTGTTGAAGTTGGAGACGCGGGGAGTTCAAGTC
GAAACGATTTCACCAGGTGATGGACGCACCTTTCCTAAACGGGGACAAACGTGCGTCGTGCATTACACCG
GTATGCTGGAAGACGGCAAGAAAGTCGATTCAAGCCGCGATAGAAATAAACCCTTCAAATTCATGCTTGG
AAAACAGGAAGTAATACGCGGATGGGAAGAGGGTGTGGCGCAAATGTCTGTCGGGCAAAGAGCTAAACTG
ACAATAAGTCCTGATTACGCGTACGGTGCGACTGGGCACCCTGGTATCATTCCGCCGCACGCGACACTTG
TCTTCGACGTCGAGTTACTTAAGCTTGAGACGCGGGGGGTGCAGGTAGAGACTATTTCGCCCGGTGACGG
AAGAACTTTCCCAAAGCGGGGACAGACCTGTGTTGTCCACTACACTGGGATGTTGGAGGATGGTAAGAAA
GTTGACTCAAGTCGTGATCGCAACAAACCCTTTAAGTTTATGCTTGGGAAGCAGGAAGTCATCAGAGGTT
GGGAAGAAGGCGTAGCTCAGATGTCAGTGGGACAACGGGCCAAATTAACCATCAGTCCAGACTACGCCTA
CGGAGCCACCGGTCACCCAGGGATCATACCACCTCACGCAACCTTAGTGTTCGATGTGGAACTTTTAAAG
TTAGAGACGCGCGGTGTACAAGTGGAAACAATCAGTCCAGGGGATGGGAGAACATTCCCCAAAAGAGGCC
AGACGTGTGTCGTGCACTATACGGGGATGTTAGAAGATGGGAAAAAGGTCGATTCGTCACGCGACCGCAA
CAAACCGTTTAAATTCATGTTGGGAAAGCAGGAGGTGATTCGCGGCTGGGAGGAAGGTGTGGCACAGATG
AGCGTGGGCCAGAGAGCAAAACTGACTATCTCTCCTGATTATGCCTACGGCGCGACGGGCCACCCTGGCA
TAATTCCACCCCACGCTACCCTGGTATTCGATGTCGAGCTTCTGAAGCTTGAGGGTGCTGGGGCTGGGGC
TGTTACAATGAATGCGCCTATGACTAGTGTGGCCCCGCCGCCTTCGGTTTTATCACAGGAGCCGCGGCTG
TTAATTAGCGGTATGGATCAACCGCTGCCTGCCCGGACCGATTTGATCTGATAAGCGGCCGCGTTTAAAC
GTCGACGGTATCGATAAGCTTGATATCGAATTCCGCCCCCCCCCCTAACGTTACTGGCCGAAGCCGCTTG
GAATAAGGCCGGTGTGCGTTTGTCTATATGTTATTTTCCACCATATTGCCGTCTTTTGGCAATGTGAGGG
CCCGGAAACCTGGCCCTGTCTTCTTGACGAGCATTCCTAGGGGTCTTTCCCCTCTCGCCAAAGGAATGCA
AGGTCTGTTGAATGTCGTGAAGGAAGCAGTTCCTCTGGAAGCTTCTTGAAGACAAACAACGTCTGTAGCG
ACCCTTTGCAGGCAGCGGAACCCCCCACCTGGCGACAGGTGCCTCTGCGGCCAAAAGCCACGTGTATAAG
ATACACCTGCAAAGGCGGCACAACCCCAGTGCCACGTTGTGAGTTGGATAGTTGTGGAAAGAGTCAAATG
GCTCTCCTCAAGCGTATTCAACAAGGGGCTGAAGGATGCCCAGAAGGTACCCCATTGTATGGGATCTGAT
CTGGGGCCTCGGTGCACATGCTTTACATGTGTTTAGTCGAGGTTAAAAAAACGTCTAGGCCCCCCGAACC
ACGGGGACGTGGTTTTCCTTTGAAAAACACGATGATAATATGGCCACAACCATGGTGAGCAAGGGCGAGG
AGCTGTTCACCGGGGTGGTGCCCATCCTGGTCGAGCTGGACGGCGACGTAAACGGCCACAAGTTCAGCGT
GTCTGGCGAGGGCGAGGGCGATGCCACCTACGGCAAGCTGACCCTGAAGTTCATCTGCACCACCGGCAAG
CTGCCCGTGCCCTGGCCCACCCTCGTGACCACCCTGACCTACGGCGTGCAGTGCTTCAGCCGCTACCCCG
ACCACATGAAGCAGCACGACTTCTTCAAGTCCGCCATGCCCGAAGGCTACGTCCAGGAGCGCACCATCTT
CTTCAAGGACGACGGCAACTACAAGACCCGCGCCGAGGTGAAGTTCGAGGGCGACACCCTGGTGAACCGC
ATCGAGCTGAAGGGCATCGACTTCAAGGAGGACGGCAACATCCTGGGGCACAAGCTGGAGTACAACTACA
ACAGCCACAACGTCTATATCATGGCCGACAAGCAGAAGAACGGCATCAAGGCGAACTTCAAGATCCGCCA
CAACATCGAGGACGGCAGCGTGCAGCTCGCCGACCACTACCAGCAGAACACCCCCATCGGCGACGGCCCC
GTGCTGCTGCCCGACAACCACTACCTGAGCACCCAGTCCGCCCTGAGCAAAGACCCCAACGAGAAGCGCG
ATCACATGGTCCTGCTGGAGTTCGTGACCGCCGCCGGGATCACTCTCGGCATGGACGAGCTGTACAAGTA
ATGAATTAATTAAGAATTCGATAAAATAAAAGATTTTATTTAGTCTCCAGAAAAAGGGGGGAATGAAAGA
CCCCACCTGTAGGTTTGGCAAGCTAGCTTAAGTAACGCCATTTTGCAAGGCATGGAAAATACATAACTGA
GAATAGAGAAGTTCAGATCAAGGTTAGGAACAGAGAGACAGCAGAATATGGGCCAAACAGGATATCTGTG
GTAAGCAGTTCCTGCCCCGGCTCAGGGCCAAGAACAGATGGTCCCCAGATGCGGTCCCGCCCTCAGCAGT
TTCTAGAGAACCATCAGATGTTTCCAGGGTGCCCCAAGGACCTGAAATGACCCTGTGCCTTATTTGAACT
AACCAATCAGTTCGCTTCTCGCTTCTGTTCGCGCGCTTCTGCTCCCCGAGCTCAATAAAAGAGCCCACAA
CCCCTCACTCGGCGCGCCAGTCCTCCGATAGACTGCGTCGCCCGGGTACCCGTGTATCCAATAAACCCTC
TTGCAGTTGCATCCGACTTGTGGTCTCGCTGTTCCTTGGGAGGGTCTCCTCTGAGTGATTGACTACCCGT
CAGCGGGGGTCTTTCATGGGTAACAGTTTCTTGAAGTTGGAGAACAACATTCTGAGGGTAGGAGTCGAAT
ATTAAGTAATCCTGACTCAATTAGCCACTGTTTTGAATCCACATACTCCAATACTCCTGAAATAGTTCAT
TATGGACAGCGCAGAAAGAGCTGGGGAGAATTGTGAAATTGTTATCCGCTCACAATTCCACACAACATAC
GAGCCGGAAGCATAAAGTGTAAAGCCTGGGGTGCCTAATGAGTGAGCTAACTCACATTAATTGCGTTGCG
CTCACTGCCCGCTTTCCAGTCGGGAAACCTGTCGTGCCAGCTGCATTAATGAATCGGCCAACGCGCGGGG
AGAGGCGGTTTGCGTATTGGGCGCTCTTCCGCTTCCTCGCTCACTGACTCGCTGCGCTCGGTCGTTCGGC
TGCGGCGAGCGGTATCAGCTCACTCAAAGGCGGTAATACGGTTATCCACAGAATCAGGGGATAACGCAGG
AAAGAACATGTGAGCAAAAGGCCAGCAAAAGGCCAGGAACCGTAAAAAGGCCGCGTTGCTGGCGTTTTTC
CATAGGCTCCGCCCCCCTGACGAGCATCACAAAAATCGACGCTCAAGTCAGAGGTGGCGAAACCCGACAG
GACTATAAAGATACCAGGCGTTTCCCCCTGGAAGCTCCCTCGTGCGCTCTCCTGTTCCGACCCTGCCGCT
TACCGGATACCTGTCCGCCTTTCTCCCTTCGGGAAGCGTGGCGCTTTCTCATAGCTCACGCTGTAGGTAT
CTCAGTTCGGTGTAGGTCGTTCGCTCCAAGCTGGGCTGTGTGCACGAACCCCCCGTTCAGCCCGACCGCT
GCGCCTTATCCGGTAACTATCGTCTTGAGTCCAACCCGGTAAGACACGACTTATCGCCACTGGCAGCAGC
CACTGGTAACAGGATTAGCAGAGCGAGGTATGTAGGCGGTGCTACAGAGTTCTTGAAGTGGTGGCCTAAC
TACGGCTACACTAGAAGAACAGTATTTGGTATCTGCGCTCTGCTGAAGCCAGTTACCTTCGGAAAAAGAG
TTGGTAGCTCTTGATCCGGCAAACAAACCACCGCTGGTAGCGGTGGTTTTTTTGTTTGCAAGCAGCAGAT
TACGCGCAGAAAAAAAGGATCTCAAGAAGATCCTTTGATCTTTTCTACGGGGTCTGACGCTCAGTGGAAC
GAAAACTCACGTTAAGGGATTTTGGTCATGAGATTATCAAAAAGGATCTTCACCTAGATCCTTTTAAATT
AAAAATGAAGTTTTAAATCAATCTAAAGTATATATGAGTAAACTTGGTCTGACAGTTACCAATGCTTAAT
CAGTGAGGCACCTATCTCAGCGATCTGTCTATTTCGTTCATCCATAGTTGCCTGACTCCCCGTCGTGTAG
ATAACTACGATACGGGAGGGCTTACCATCTGGCCCCAGTGCTGCAATGATACCGCGAGACCCACGCTCAC
CGGCTCCAGATTTATCAGCAATAAACCAGCCAGCCGGAAGGGCCGAGCGCAGAAGTGGTCCTGCAACTTT
ATCCGCCTCCATCCAGTCTATTAATTGTTGCCGGGAAGCTAGAGTAAGTAGTTCGCCAGTTAATAGTTTG
CGCAACGTTGTTGCCATTGCTACAGGCATCGTGGTGTCACGCTCGTCGTTTGGTATGGCTTCATTCAGCT
CCGGTTCCCAACGATCAAGGCGAGTTACATGATCCCCCATGTTGTGCAAAAAAGCGGTTAGCTCCTTCGG
TCCTCCGATCGTTGTCAGAAGTAAGTTGGCCGCAGTGTTATCACTCATGGTTATGGCAGCACTGCATAAT
TCTCTTACTGTCATGCCATCCGTAAGATGCTTTTCTGTGACTGGTGAGTACTCAACCAAGTCATTCTGAG
AATAGTGTATGCGGCGACCGAGTTGCTCTTGCCCGGCGTCAATACGGGATAATACCGCGCCACATAGCAG
AACTTTAAAAGTGCTCATCATTGGAAAACGTTCTTCGGGGCGAAAACTCTCAAGGATCTTACCGCTGTTG
AGATCCAGTTCGATGTAACCCACTCGTGCACCCAACTGATCTTCAGCATCTTTTACTTTCACCAGCGTTT
CTGGGTGAGCAAAAACAGGAAGGCAAAATGCCGCAAAAAAGGGAATAAGGGCGACACGGAAATGTTGAAT
ACTCATACTCTTCCTTTTTCAATATTATTGAAGCATTTATCAGGGTTATTGTCTCATGAGCGGATACATA
TTTGAATGTATTTAGAAAAATAAACAAATAGGGGTTCCGCGCACATTTCCCCGAAAAGTGCCACCTGACG
TCTAAGAAACCATTATTATCATGACATTAACCTATAAAAATAGGCGTATCACGAGGCCCTTTCGTCTCGC
GCGTTTCGGTGATGACGGTGAAAACCTCTGACACATGCAGCTCCCGGAGACGGTCACAGCTTGTCTGTAA
GCGGATGCCGGGAGCAGACAAGCCCGTCAGGGCGCGTCAGCGGGTGTTGGCGGGTGTCGGGGCTGGCTTA
ACTATGCGGCATCAGAGCAGATTGTACTGAGAGTGCACCATATGCGGTGTGAAATACCGCACAGATGCGT
AAGGAGAAAATACCGCATCAGGCGCCATTCGCCATTCAGGCTGCGCAACTGTTGGGAAGGGCGATCGGTG
CGGGCCTCTTCGCTATTACGCCAGCTGGCGAAAGGGGGATGTGCTGCAAGGCGATTAAGTTGGGTAACGC
CAGGGTTTTCCCAGTCACGACGTTGTAAAACGACGGCGCAAGGAATGGTGCATGCAAGGAGATGGCGCCC
AACAGTCCCCCGGCCACGGGGCCTGCCACCATACCCACGCCGAAACAAGCGCTCATGAGCCCGAAGTGGC
GAGCCCGATCTTCCCCATCGGTGATGTCGGCGATATAGGCGCCAGCAACCGCACCTGTGGCGCCGGTGAT
GCCGGCCACGATGCGTCCGGCGTAGAGGCGATTAGTCCAATTTGTTAAAGACAGGATATCAGTGGTCCAG
GCTCTAGTTTTGACTCAACAATATCACCAGCTGAAGCCTATAGAGTACGAGCCATAGATAAAATAAAAGA
TTTTATTTAGTCTCCAGAAAAAGGGGGGAATGAAAGACCCCACCTGTAGGTTTGGCAAGCTAGCTTAAGT
AACGCCATTTTGCAAGGCATGGAAAATACATAACTGAGAATAGAGAAGTTCAGATCAAGGTTAGGAACAG
AGAGACAGCAGAATATGGGCCAAACAGGATATCTGTGGTAAGCAGTTCCTGCCCCGGCTCAGGGCCAAGA
ACAGATGGTCCCCAGATGCGGTCCCGCCCTCAGCAGTTTCTAGAGAACCATCAGATGTTTCCAGGGTGCC
CCAAGGACCTGAAATGACCCTGTGCCTTATTTGAACTAACCAATCAGTTCGCTTCTCGCTTCTGTTCGCG
CGCTTCTGCTCCCCGAGCTCAATAAAAGAGCCCACAACCCCTCACTCGGCGCGCCAGTCCTCCGATAGAC
TGCGTCGCCCGGGTACCCGTATTCCCAATAAAGCCTCTTGCTGTTTGCATCCGAATCGTGGACTCGCTGA
TCCTTGGGAGGGTCTCCTCAGATTGATTGACTGCCCACCTCGGGGGTCTTTCATTTGGAGGTTCCACCGA
GATTTGGAGACCCCTGCCCAGGGACCACCGACCCCCCCGCCGGGAGGTAAGCTGGCCAGCGGTCGTTTCG
TGTCTGTCTCTGTCTTTGTGCGTGTTTGTGCCGGCATCTAATGTTTGCGCCTGCGTCTGTACTAGTTAGC
TAACTAGCTCTGTATCTGGCGGACCCGTGGTGGAACTGACGAGTTCTGAACACCCGGCCGCAACCCTGGG
AGACGTCCCAGGGACTTTGGGGGCCGTTTTTGTGGCCCGACCTGAGGAAGGGAGTCGATGTGGAATCCGA
CCCCGTCAGGATATGTGGTTCTGGTAGGAGACGAGAACCTAAAACAGTTCCCGCCTCCGTCTGAATTTTT
GCTTTCGGTTTGGAACCGAAGCCGCGCGTCTTGTCTGCTGCAGCGCTGCAGCATCGTTCTGTGTTGTCTC
TGTCTGACTGTGTTTCTGTATTTGTCTGAAAATTAGGGCCAGACTGTTACCACTCCCTTAAGTTTGACCT
TAGGTCACTGGAAAGATGTCGAGCGGATCGCTCACAACCAGTCGGTAGATGTCAAGAAGAGACGTTGGGT
TACCTTCTGCTCTGCAGAATGGCCAACCTTTAACGTCGGATGGCCGCGAGACGGCACCTTTAACCGAGAC
CTCATCACCCAGGTTAAGATCAAGGTCTTTTCACCTGGCCCGCATGGACACCCAGACCAGGTCCCCTACA
TCGTGACCTGGGAAGCCTTGGCTTTTGACCCCCCTCCCTGGGTCAAGCCCTTTGTACACCCTAAGCCTCC
GCCTCCTCTTCCTCCATCCGCCCCGTCTCTCCCCCTTGAACCTCCTCGTTCGACCCCGCCTCGATCCTCC
CTTTATCCAGCCCTCACTCCTTCTCTAGGCGCCGGAATT
